>Addgene plasmid #221520 | MAPK9_BirA_Cterm | addgene full sequence | sequence record 439222 | Addgene NGS Result
TGAAAGGTTGTGTGATATTCCAAGGCACTGACCATATTGATCAGTGGAATAAAGTTATTGAGCAGCTGGG
AACACCATCAGCAGAGTTCATGAAGAAACTTCAGCCAACTGTGAGGAATTATGTCGAAAACAGACCAAAG
TATCCTGGAATCAAATTTGAAGAACTCTTTCCAGATTGGATATTCCCATCAGAATCTGAGCGAGACAAAA
TAAAAACAAGTCAAGCCAGAGATCTGTTATCAAAAATGTTAGTGATTGATCCTGACAAGCGGATCTCTGT
AGACGAAGCTCTGCGTCACCCATACATCACTGTTTGGTATGACCCCGCCGAAGCAGAAGCCCCACCACCT
CAAATTTATGATGCCCAGTTGGAAGAAAGAGAACATGCAATTGAAGAATGGAAAGAGCTAATTTACAAAG
AAGTCATGGATTGGGAAGAAAGAAGCAAGAATGGTGTTGTAAAAGATCAGCCTTCAGATGCAGCAGTAAG
TAGCAACGCCACTCCTTCTCAGTCTTCATCGATCAATGACATTTCATCCATGTCCACTGAGCAGACGCTG
GCCTCAGACACAGACAGCAGTCTTGATGCCTCGACGGGACCCCTTGAAGGCTGTCGATGCCCAACTTTCT
TGTACAAAGTGGTTGATTCTAGAATGAAGGACAACACCGTGCCCCTGAAGCTGATCGCCCTGCTGGCCAA
CGGCGAGTTCCACAGCGGCGAGCAGCTGGGCGAGACCCTGGGCATGAGCCGGGCCGCCATCAACAAGCAC
ATCCAGACCCTGCGGGACTGGGGCGTGGACGTGTTCACCGTGCCCGGCAAGGGCTACAGCCTGCCCGAGC
CCATCCAGCTGCTGAACGCCAAGCAGATCCTGGGCCAGCTGGACGGCGGCAGCGTGGCCGTGCTGCCCGT
GATCGACAGCACCAACCAGTACCTGCTGGACCGGATCGGCGAGCTGAAGAGCGGCGACGCCTGCATCGCC
GAGTACCAGCAGGCCGGCCGGGGCGGCCGGGGCCGGAAGTGGTTCAGCCCCTTCGGCGCCAACCTGTACC
TGAGCATGTTCTGGCGGCTGGAGCAGGGCCCCGCCGCCGCCATCGGCCTGAGCCTGGTGATCGGCATCGT
GATGGCCGAGGTGCTGCGGAAGCTGGGCGCCGACAAGGTGCGGGTGAAGTGGCCCAACGACCTGTACCTG
CAGGACCGGAAGCTGGCCGGCATCCTGGTGGAGCTGACCGGCAAGACCGGCGACGCCGCCCAGATCGTGA
TCGGCGCCGGCATCAACATGGCCATGCGGCGGGTGGAGGAGAGCGTGGTGAACCAGGGCTGGATCACCCT
GCAGGAGGCCGGCATCAACCTGGACCGGAACACCCTGGCCGCCATGCTGATCCGGGAGCTGCGGGCCGCC
CTGGAGCTGTTCGAGCAGGAGGGCCTGGCCCCCTACCTGAGCCGGTGGGAGAAGCTGGACAACTTCATCA
ACCGGCCCGTGAAGCTGATCATCGGCGACAAGGAGATCTTCGGCATCAGCCGGGGCATCGACAAGCAGGG
CGCCCTGCTGCTGGAGCAGGACGGCATCATCAAGCCCTGGATGGGCGGCGAGATCAGCCTGCGGAGCGCC
GAGAAGGGGGGATCTGGCCCCGGCGGCGGCGCGCCAGACTACAAAGACGATGACGATAAATAACTCGAGT
CTAGAGGGCCCGTTTAAACCCGCTGATCAGCCTCGACTGTGCCTTCTAGTTGCCAGCCATCTGTTGTTTG
CCCCTCCCCCGTGCCTTCCTTGACCCTGGAAGGTGCCACTCCCACTGTCCTTTCCTAATAAAATGAGGAA
ATTGCATCGCATTGTCTGAGTAGGTGTCATTCTATTCTGGGGGGTGGGGTGGGGCAGGACAGCAAGGGGG
AGGATTGGGAAGACAATAGCAGGCATGCTGGGGATGCGGTGGGCTCTATGGCTTCTGAGGCGGAAAGAAC
CAGCTGGGGCTCTAGGGGGTATCCCC
[124 nt withheld, positions 1987-2110]
C
[91 nt withheld, positions 2112-2202]
AGGGTGATGGTTCACGTACCTAGAAGTTCCTATTCCGAAGTTCCTATTCTCTAGAAAGTATAGGAACTTC
CTTGGCCAAAAAGCCTGAACTCACCGCGACGTCTGTCGAGAAGTTTCTGATCGAAAAGTTCGACAGCGTC
TCCGACCTGATGCAGCTCTCGGAGGGCGAAGAATCTCGTGCTTTCAGCTTCGATGTAGGAGGGCGTGGAT
ATGTCCTGCGGGTAAATAGCTGCGCCGATGGTTTCTACAAAGATCGTTATGTTTATCGGCACTTTGCATC
GGCCGCGCTCCCGATTCCGGAAGTGCTTGACATTGGGGAGTTCAGCGAGAGCCTGACCTATTGCATCTCC
CGCCGTGCACAGGGTGTCACGTTGCAAGACCTGCCTGAAACCGAACTGCCCGCTGTTCTGCAGCCGGTCG
CGGAGGCCATGGATGCGATCGCTGCGGCCGATCTTAGCCAGACGAGCGGGTTCGGCCCATTCGGACCGCA
AGGAATCGGTCAATACACTACATGGCGTGATTTCATATGCGCGATTGCTGATCCCCATGTGTATCACTGG
CAAACTGTGATGGACGACACCGTCAGTGCGTCCGTCGCGCAGGCTCTCGATGAGCTGATGCTTTGGGCCG
AGGACTGCCCCGAAGTCCGGCACCTCGTGCACGCGGATTTCGGCTCCAACAATGTCCTGACGGACAATGG
CCGCATAACAGCGGTCATTGACTGGAGCGAGGCGATGTTCGGGGATTCCCAATACGAGGTCGCCAACATC
TTCTTCTGGAGGCCGTGGTTGGCTTGTATGGAGCAGCAGACGCGCTACTTCGAGCGGAGGCATCCGGAGC
TTGCAGGATCGCCGCGGCTCCGGGCGTATATGCTCCGCATTGGTCTTGACCAACTCTATCAGAGCTTGGT
TGACGGCAATTTCGATGATGCAGCTTGGGCGCAGGGTCGATGCGACGCAATCGTCCGATCCGGAGCCGGG
ACTGTCGGGCGTACACAAATCGCCCGCAGAAGCGCGGCCGTCTGGACCGATGGCTGTGTAGAAGTACTCG
CCGATAGTGGAAACCGACGCCCCAGCACTCGTCCGAGGGCAAAGGAATAGCACGTACTACGAGATTTCGA
TTCCACCGCCGCCTTCTATGAAAGGTTGGGCTTCGGAATCGTTTTCCGGGACGCCGGCTGGATGATCCTC
CAGCGCGGGGATCTCATGCTGGAGTTCTTCGCCCACCCCAACTTGTTTATTGCAGCTTATAATGGTTACA
AATAAAGCAATAGCATCACAAATTTCACAAATAAAGCATTTTTTTCACTGCATTCTAGTTGTGGTTTGTC
CAAACTCATCAATGTATCTTATCATGTCTGTATACCGTCGACCTCTAGCTAGAGCTTGGCGTAATCATGG
TCATAGCTGTTTCCTGTGTGAAATTGTTATCCGCTCACAATTCCACACAACATACGAGCCGGAAGCATAA
AGTGTAAAGCCTGGGGTGCCTAATGAGTGAGCTAACTCACATTAATTGCGTTGCGCTCACTGCCCGCTTT
CCAGTCGGGAAACCTGTCGTGCCAGCTGCATTAATGAATCGGCCAACGCGCGGGGAGAGGCGGTTTGCGT
ATTGGGCGCTCTTCCGCTTCCTCGCTCACTGACTCGCTGCGCTCGGTCGTTCGGCTGCGGCGAGCGGTAT
CAGCTCACTCAAAGGCGGTAATACGGTTATCCACAGAATCAGGGGATAACGCAGGAAAGAACATGTGAGC
AAAAGGCCAGCAAAAGGCCAGGAACCGTAAAAAGGCCGCGTTGCTGGCGTTTTTCCATAGGCTCCGCCCC
CCTGACGAGCATCACAAAAATCGACGCTCAAGTCAGAGGTGGCGAAACCCGACAGGACTATAAAGATACC
AGGCGTTTCCCCCTGGAAGCTCCCTCGTGCGCTCTCCTGTTCCGACCCTGCCGCTTACCGGATACCTGTC
CGCCTTTCTCCCTTCGGGAAGCGTGGCGCTTTCTCATAGCTCACGCTGTAGGTATCTCAGTTCGGTGTAG
GTCGTTCGCTCCAAGCTGGGCTGTGTGCACGAACCCCCCGTTCAGCCCGACCGCTGCGCCTTATCCGGTA
ACTATCGTCTTGAGTCCAACCCGGTAAGACACGACTTATCGCCACTGGCAGCAGCCACTGGTAACAGGAT
TAGCAGAGCGAGGTATGTAGGCGGTGCTACAGAGTTCTTGAAGTGGTGGCCTAACTACGGCTACACTAGA
AGAACAGTATTTGGTATCTGCGCTCTGCTGAAGCCAGTTACCTTCGGAAAAAGAGTTGGTAGCTCTTGAT
CCGGCAAACAAACCACCGCTGGTAGCGGTGGTTTTTTTGTTTGCAAGCAGCAGATTACGCGCAGAAAAAA
AGGATCTCAAGAAGATCCTTTGATCTTTTCTACGGGGTCTGACGCTCAGTGGAACGAAAACTCACGTTAA
GGGATTTTGGTCATGAGATTATCAAAAAGGATCTTCACCTAGATCCTTTTAAATTAAAAATGAAGTTTTA
AATCAATCTAAAGTATATATGAGTAAACTTGGTCTGACAGTTACCAATGCTTAATCAGTGAGGCACCTAT
CTCAGCGATCTGTCTATTTCGTTCATCCATAGTTGCCTGACTCCCCGTCGTGTAGATAACTACGATACGG
GAGGGCTTACCATCTGGCCCCAGTGCTGCAATGATACCGCGAGACCCACGCTCACCGGCTCCAGATTTAT
CAGCAATAAACCAGCCAGCCGGAAGGGCCGAGCGCAGAAGTGGTCCTGCAACTTTATCCGCCTCCATCCA
GTCTATTAATTGTTGCCGGGAAGCTAGAGTAAGTAGTTCGCCAGTTAATAGTTTGCGCAACGTTGTTGCC
ATTGCTACAGGCATCGTGGTGTCACGCTCGTCGTTTGGTATGGCTTCATTCAGCTCCGGTTCCCAACGAT
CAAGGCGAGTTACATGATCCCCCATGTTGTGCAAAAAAGCGGTTAGCTCCTTCGGTCCTCCGATCGTTGT
CAGAAGTAAGTTGGCCGCAGTGTTATCACTCATGGTTATGGCAGCACTGCATAATTCTCTTACTGTCATG
CCATCCGTAAGATGCTTTTCTGTGACTGGTGAGTACTCAACCAAGTCATTCTGAGAATAGTGTATGCGGC
GACCGAGTTGCTCTTGCCCGGCGTCAATACGGGATAATACCGCGCCACATAGCAGAACTTTAAAAGTGCT
CATCATTGGAAAACGTTCTTCGGGGCGAAAACTCTCAAGGATCTTACCGCTGTTGAGATCCAGTTCGATG
TAACCCACTCGTGCACCCAACTGATCTTCAGCATCTTTTACTTTCACCAGCGTTTCTGGGTGAGCAAAAA
CAGGAAGGCAAAATGCCGCAAAAAAGGGAATAAGGGCGACACGGAAATGTTGAATACTCATACTCTTCCT
TTTTCAATATTATTGAAGCATTTATCAGGGTTATTGTCTCATGAGCGGATACATATTTGAATGTATTTAG
AAAAATAAACAAATAGGGGTTCCGCGCACATTTCCCCGAAAAGTGCCACCTGACGTCGACGGATCGGGAG
ATCTCCCGATCCCCTATGGTGCACTCTCAGTACAATCTGCTCTGATGCCGCATAGTTAAGCCAGTATCTG
CTCCCTGCTTGTGTGTTGGAGGTCGCTGAGTAGTGCGCGAGCAAAATTTAAGCTACAACAAGGCAAGGCT
TGACCGACAATTGCATGAAGAATCTGCTTAGGGTTAGGCGTTTTGCGCTGCTTCGCGATGTACGGGCCAG
ATATACGCGTTGACATTGATTATTGACTAGTTATTAATAGTAATCAATTACGGGGTCATTAGTTCATAGC
CCATATATGGAGTTCCGCGTTACATAACTTACGGTAAATGGCCCGCCTGGCTGACCGCCCAACGACCCCC
GCCCATTGACGTCAATAATGACGTATGTTCCCATAGTAACGCCAATAGGGACTTTCCATTGACGTCAATG
GGTGGAGTATTTACGGTAAACTGCCCACTTGGCAGTACATCAAGTGTATCATATGCCAAGTACGCCCCCT
ATTGACGTCAATGACGGTAAATGGCCCGCCTGGCATTATGCCCAGTACATGACCTTATGGGACTTTCCTA
CTTGGCAGTACATCTACGTATTAGTCATCGCTATTACCATGGTGATGCGGTTTTGGCAGTACATCAATGG
GCGTGGATAGCGGTTTGACTCACGGGGATTTCCAAGTCTCCACCCCATTGACGTCAATGGGAGTTTGTTT
TGGCACCAAAATCAACGGGACTTTCCAAAATGTCGTAACAACTCCGCCCCATTGACGCAAATGGGCGGTA
GGCGTGTACGGTGGGAGGTCTATATAAGCAGAGCTCTCCCTATCAGTGATAGAGATCTCCCTATCAGTGA
TAGAGATCGTCGACGAGCTCGTTTAGTGAACCGTCAGATCGCCTGGAGACGCCATCCACGCTGTTTTGAC
CTCCATAGAAGACACCGGGACCGATCCAGCCTCCGGACTCTAGCGTTTAAACTTAAGCTTTAGACAAGTT
TGTACAAAAAAGTTGGCATGAGCGACAGTAAATGTGACAGTCAGTTTTATAGTGTGCAAGTGGCAGACTC
AACCTTCACTGTCCTAAAACGTTACCAGCAGCTGAAACCAATTGGCTCTGGGGCCCAAGGGATTGTTTGT
GCTGCATTTGATACAGTTCTTGGGATAAATGTTGCAGTCAAGAAACTAAGCCGTCCTTTTCAGAACCAAA
CTCATGCAAAGAGAGCTTATCGTGAACTTGTCCTCTTAAAATGTGTCAATCATAAAAATATAATTAGTTT
GTTAAATGTGTTTACACCACAAAAAACTCTAGAAGAATTTCAAGATGTGTATTTGGTTATGGAATTAATG
GATGCTAACTTATGTCAGGTTATTCACATGGAGCTGGATCATGAAAGAATGTCCTACCTTCTTTACCAGA
TGCTTTGTGGTATTAAACATCTGCATTCAGCTGGTATAATTCATAGAGATTTGAAGCCTAGCAACATTGT
TGTGAAATCAGACTGCACCCTGAAGATCCTTGACTTTGGCCTGGCCCGGACAGCGTGCACTAACTTCATG
ATGACCCCTTACGTGGTGACACGGTACTACCGGGCGCCCGAAGTCATCCTGGGTATGGGCTACAAAGAGA
ACGTTGATATCTGGTCAGTGGGTTGCATCATGGGAGAGCTGG
Features (pLannotate 1.2.2; 25 found; start..end, strand, type, name):
    620..643     -  protein_bind   attB2: mutant version of attB; recombination site for the Gateway® BP reaction BP Clonase™
    654..1616    +  CDS            birA: BIRA_ECOLI - Also known as bioR, dhbB. Experimental evidence at protein level: Swiss-Prot protein existence level 1. Acts both as a biotin--[acetyl-CoA-carboxylase] ligase and a biotin-operon repressor. In the presence of ATP, BirA activates biotin to form the BirA-biotinyl-5'-adenylate (BirA-bio-5'-AMP or holoBirA) complex. HoloBirA can either transfer the biotinyl moiety to the biotin carboxyl carrier protein (BCCP) subunit of acetyl-CoA carboxylase, or bind to the biotin operator site and inhibit transcription of the operon. From Escherichia coli (strain K12).
   1647..1670    +  CDS            3xFLAG (fragment): three tandem FLAG® epitope tags
   1717..1941    +  polyA_signal   bGH poly(A) signal: bovine growth hormone polyadenylation signal
   1945..1966    +  promoter       SV40 promoter (fragment): SV40 enhancer and early promoter
   1987..2220    +  rep_origin     f1 ori (fragment) (sequence partly withheld): f1 bacteriophage origin of replication; arrow indicates direction of (+) strand synthesis
   2225..2272    +  protein_bind   FRT: FLP-mediated recombination occurs in the 8-bp core sequence TCTAGAAA (Turan and Bode, 2011). FLP recombinase from the Saccharomyces cerevisiae 2μ plasmid
   2280..3302    +  CDS            HygR: hygromycin B phosphotransferase confers resistance to hygromycin
   3312..3437    +  CDS            ble (fragment): BLE_KLEPN - Experimental evidence at protein level: Swiss-Prot protein existence level 1. Binding protein with a strong affinity to the bleomycin family of antibiotics. Binds to CL990; an antimitotic-antibiotic compound. From Klebsiella pneumoniae.
   3432..3553    +  polyA_signal   SV40 poly(A) signal: SV40 polyadenylation signal
   3626..3642    -  protein_bind   lac operator: The lac repressor binds to the lac operator to inhibit transcription in E. coli. This inhibition can be relieved by adding lactose or isopropyl-β-D-thiogalactopyranoside (IPTG). lac repressor encoded by lacI
   3650..3680    -  promoter       lac promoter: promoter for the E. coli lac operon
   3695..3716    -  protein_bind   CAP binding site: CAP binding activates transcription in the presence of cAMP. E. coli catabolite activator protein
   3729..3821    -  CDS            lacI (fragment): lac repressor; lacI; The lac repressor binds to the lac operator to inhibit transcription in E. coli. This inhibition can be relieved by adding lactose or isopropyl-β-D-thiogalactopyranoside (IPTG).
   4004..4592    -  rep_origin     ori: high-copy-number ColE1/pMB1/pBR322/pUC origin of replication
   4763..5623    -  CDS            AmpR: β-lactamase; bla; confers resistance to ampicillin, carbenicillin, and related antibiotics
   5624..5728    -  promoter       AmpR promoter: bla
   5787..5839    -  misc_feature   bom (fragment): basis of mobility region from pBR322
   5994..6373    +  enhancer       CMV enhancer: human cytomegalovirus immediate early enhancer
   6374..6577    +  promoter       CMV promoter: human cytomegalovirus (CMV) immediate early promoter
   6579..6598    +  promoter       PLtetO-1 promoter (fragment): modified phage lambda PL promoter with tet operator sites (Lutz and Bujard, 1997)
   6600..6619    +  promoter       PLtetO-1 promoter (fragment): modified phage lambda PL promoter with tet operator sites (Lutz and Bujard, 1997)
   6627..6660    +  promoter       TRE3GV promoter (fragment): 3rd-generation Tet-responsive promoter that can be activated by binding of Tet-On® 3G, optimized for retroviral and lentiviral vectors
   6747..6764    +  protein_bind   attB1 (fragment): mutant version of attB; core recombination site for the Gateway® BP reaction BP Clonase™
   6770..617     +  CDS            MAPK9 (across the origin): MK09_HUMAN - Also known as JNK2, PRKM9, SAPK1A. Experimental evidence at protein level: Swiss-Prot protein existence level 1. MAPK9 isoforms display different binding patterns: alpha-1 and alpha-2 preferentially bind to JUN, whereas beta-1 and beta-2 bind to ATF2. However, there is no correlation between binding and phosphorylation, which is achieved at about the same efficiency by all isoforms. JUNB is not a substrate for JNK2 alpha-2, and JUND binds only weakly to it. From Homo sapiens (Human).
