[The description below was written by a language model from this plasmid's Addgene catalogue record and pLannotate feature annotations shown in this document.]
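Description:
MAPK9_BirA_Cterm is a mammalian expression plasmid of about 7.4 kb, made by Gateway cloning of the human MAPK9 (JNK2) coding sequence into the BirA_Cterm backbone. It is propagated in E. coli through a high-copy ColE1/pUC-type origin and an ampicillin resistance gene. A partial f1 origin and remnants of lac regulatory sequence are also annotated in the backbone.

The expression cassette begins with the CMV enhancer and immediate-early promoter, followed directly by short matches to tet operator-containing promoters. These matches suggest a tetracycline-regulatable CMV/TetO arrangement that would be repressed in cells expressing the Tet repressor, although the record does not state this explicitly. The MAPK9 open reading frame lies between attB1 and attB2 recombination sites. It is followed, after attB2, by the E. coli biotin ligase BirA and a FLAG epitope, annotated as a fragment of 3xFLAG, and the cassette ends with the bGH polyadenylation signal. The product is therefore MAPK9 carrying BirA and FLAG at its C terminus. The record does not say whether the BirA is wild type or a promiscuous mutant of the type used for BioID.

Downstream, an FRT site sits immediately before a hygromycin resistance gene with an SV40 poly(A) signal, and only a vestigial SV40 promoter fragment is annotated nearby. This layout is typical of FLP-mediated integration systems, in which recombination into a genomic FRT site places the hygromycin gene under a resident promoter, allowing selection of isogenic stable lines. The stated purpose is expression of a FLAG-tagged biotinylation enzyme together with MAPK9. A fusion of this kind is consistent with proximity biotinylation to identify proteins near the kinase, with FLAG used to detect the fusion.
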