Addgene plasmid #221520: MAPK9_BirA_Cterm
Purpose: Flag-tagged biotinylation enzyme for co-expression of Mapk9
Depositing lab: Alessandro Ori. Depositing organization: Leibniz Institute on Aging - Fritz Lipmann Institute (FLI).
Backbone
  Vector backbone: BirA_Cterm
  Backbone size w/o insert (bp): 6152
  Vector type: Mammalian Expression
  Selectable markers: Hygromycin
Growth in bacteria
  Bacterial resistance: Ampicillin, 100 μg/mL
  Growth temperature: 37°C
  Growth strain: DH5alpha
  Copy number: High Copy
Gene/Insert
  Gene/Insert name: MAPK9
  Species: H. sapiens (human)
  Insert size (bp): 1272
  Entrez Gene: MAPK9 (a.k.a. JNK-55, JNK2, JNK2A, JNK2ALPHA, JNK2B, JNK2BETA, PRKM9, SAPK, SAPK1a, p54a, p54aSAPK)
  Tag / fusion protein: BirA (C terminal on insert)
  Cloning method: Gateway Cloning
Terms and licenses: Academic/Nonprofit Terms; Industry Terms: Not Available to Industry
How to cite: MAPK9_BirA_Cterm was a gift from Alessandro Ori (Addgene plasmid # 221520 ; http://n2t.net/addgene:221520 ; RRID:Addgene_221520)
